Addgene plasmid #57619: tdEos-Golgi-7
Purpose: Localization: Golgi Complex, Excitation: 505 / 569, Emission: 516 / 581
Depositing lab: Michael Davidson. Depositing organization: Florida State University, Tallahassee. Publication: Interferometric fluorescent super-resolution microscopy resolves 3D cellular ultrastructure. Shtengel G, Galbraith JA, Galbraith CG, Lippincott-Schwartz J, Gillette JM, Manley S, Sougrat R, Waterman CM, Kanchanawong P, Davidson MW, Fetter RD, Hess HF. Proc Natl Acad Sci U S A. 2009 Mar 3;106(9):3125-30. doi: 10.1073/pnas.0813131106. Epub 2009 Feb 6. PubMed 19202073.
Backbone
  Vector backbone: tdEos
  Backbone size w/o insert (bp): 4750
  Vector type: Mammalian Expression
  Selectable markers: Neomycin (select with G418)
Growth in bacteria
  Bacterial resistance: Kanamycin, 50 μg/mL
  Growth temperature: 37°C
  Growth strain: DH5alpha
  Copy number: High Copy
Gene/Insert
  Gene/Insert name: Golgi (alt name: NM_001497.3)
  Species: H. sapiens (human)
  Mutation: aa 1-82 of NM_001497.3
  Entrez Gene: B4GALT1 (a.k.a. B4GAL-T1, CDG2D, CLDLFIB, GGTB2, GT1, GTB, beta4Gal-T1)
  Promoter: CMV
  Tag / fusion protein: tdEos
  Cloning method: Unknown
  Sequencing primers: 5′ CMV-F; 3′ SV40pA-R
Terms and licenses: Academic/Nonprofit Terms; Industry Terms
Depositor comments: . Excitation = 505 / 569; Emission = 516 / 581
How to cite: tdEos-Golgi-7 was a gift from Michael Davidson (Addgene plasmid # 57619 ; http://n2t.net/addgene:57619 ; RRID:Addgene_57619)
