[The description below was written by a language model from this plasmid's Addgene catalogue record and pLannotate feature annotations shown in this document.]
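Description:
tdEos-Golgi-7 is a mammalian expression plasmid that produces a Golgi-targeted, photoconvertible fluorescent marker. It is built on a tdEos backbone, and the sequenced record is about 5.6 kb. A high-copy ColE1/pUC-type origin supports propagation in E. coli, and an f1 origin is also present. A single NeoR/KanR (Tn5 aminoglycoside phosphotransferase) gene serves for selection in both hosts. It sits behind tandem bacterial (AmpR/bla) and SV40 early promoters and is followed by an HSV TK polyadenylation signal, so it confers kanamycin resistance in bacteria and G418 resistance in transfected mammalian cells. The feature table also lists short fragment hits (RSF ori, ble, bGH poly(A), SV40 large T antigen). These look like incidental partial matches within backbone sequence rather than functional elements.

The expression cassette is driven by the human CMV immediate-early enhancer and promoter and ends at an SV40 poly(A) signal. It encodes amino acids 1–82 of human beta-1,4-galactosyltransferase 1 (B4GALT1), placed upstream of two consecutive Eos-family coding sequences. The annotation tool labels these d2EosFP and EosFP, and together they form the tandem-dimer tdEos tag. This N-terminal region of B4GALT1 is a widely used Golgi-targeting sequence, so it localises the fused fluorophore to the Golgi complex. Eos is a green-to-red photoconvertible protein derived from the coral Lobophyllia hemprichii. The record gives excitation/emission values of 505/516 nm for the green state and 569/581 nm for the red state. The construct is intended for labelling the Golgi in mammalian cells, and the associated publication concerns three-dimensional interferometric super-resolution fluorescence microscopy, where photoconvertible probes allow single-molecule localisation.
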