Features (pLannotate 1.2.2; 16 found; start..end, strand, type, name):
      1..60      +  rep_origin     RSF ori (fragment): Plasmids containing the RSF 1030 origin of replication can be propagated in E. coli cells that contain additional plasmids with compatible origins.
    128..431     +  enhancer       CMV enhancer: human cytomegalovirus immediate early enhancer
    432..635     +  promoter       CMV promoter: human cytomegalovirus (CMV) immediate early promoter
    664..921     +  CDS            B4GALT1 (fragment): B4GT1_HUMAN - Also known as GGTB2. Experimental evidence at protein level: Swiss-Prot protein existence level 1. [Processed beta-1,4-galactosyltransferase 1]: The cell surface form functions as a recognition molecule during a variety of cell to cell and cell to matrix interactions, as those occurring during development and egg fertilization, by binding to specific oligosaccharide ligands on opposing cells or in the extracellular matrix. From Homo sapiens (Human).
    931..1608    +  CDS            d2EosFP: d2EosFP is a photoconvertible red fluorescent protein published in 2004, derived from Lobophyllia hemprichii.
   1656..2334    +  CDS            EosFP (fragment): green-to-red photoswitchable fluorescent protein (Wiedenmann et al., 2004)
   2350..2433    +  CDS            large T antigen (fragment): large T antigen from SV40 (simian virus 40)
   2456..2577    +  polyA_signal   SV40 poly(A) signal: SV40 polyadenylation signal
   2611..3039    -  rep_origin     f1 ori (sequence partly withheld): f1 bacteriophage origin of replication; arrow indicates direction of (+) strand synthesis
   3066..3170    +  promoter       AmpR promoter: bla
   3172..3529    +  promoter       SV40 promoter: SV40 enhancer and early promoter
   3564..4358    +  CDS            NeoR/KanR: aminoglycoside phosphotransferase from Tn5; aph(3')-II (or nptII); confers resistance to neomycin, kanamycin, and G418 (Geneticin®)
   4379..4531    +  CDS            ble (fragment): BLE_KLEPN - Experimental evidence at protein level: Swiss-Prot protein existence level 1. Binding protein with a strong affinity to the bleomycin family of antibiotics. Binds to CL990; an antimitotic-antibiotic compound. From Klebsiella pneumoniae.
   4590..4637    +  polyA_signal   HSV TK poly(A) signal: herpes simplex virus thymidine kinase polyadenylation signal (Cole and Stacy, 1985)
   4728..4744    -  polyA_signal   bGH poly(A) signal (fragment): bovine growth hormone polyadenylation signal
   4966..5554    +  rep_origin     ori: high-copy-number ColE1/pMB1/pBR322/pUC origin of replication
>Addgene plasmid #57619 | tdEos-Golgi-7 | addgene full sequence | sequence record 238451 | Addgene NGS Result
TTTTGCTCACATGTTCTTTCCTGCGTTATCCCCTGATTCTGTGGATAACCGTATTACCGCCATGCATTAG
TTATTAATAGTAATCAATTACGGGGTCATTAGTTCATAGCCCATATATGGAGTTCCGCGTTACATAACTT
ACGGTAAATGGCCCGCCTGGCTGACCGCCCAACGACCCCCGCCCATTGACGTCAATAATGACGTATGTTC
CCATAGTAACGCCAATAGGGACTTTCCATTGACGTCAATGGGTGGAGTATTTACGGTAAACTGCCCACTT
GGCAGTACATCAAGTGTATCATATGCCAAGTACGCCCCCTATTGACGTCAATGACGGTAAATGGCCCGCC
TGGCATTATGCCCAGTACATGACCTTATGGGACTTTCCTACTTGGCAGTACATCTACGTATTAGTCATCG
CTATTACCATGGTGATGCGGTTTTGGCAGTACATCAATGGGCGTGGATAGCGGTTTGACTCACGGGGATT
TCCAAGTCTCCACCCCATTGACGTCAATGGGAGTTTGTTTTGGCACCAAAATCAACGGGACTTTCCAAAA
TGTCGTAACAACTCCGCCCCATTGACGCAAATGGGCGGTAGGCGTGTACGGTGGGAGGTCTATATAAGCA
GAGCTGGTTTAGTGAACCGTCAGATCCGCTAGCATGAGGCTTCGGGAGCCGCTCCTGAGCGGCAGCGCCG
CGATGCCAGGCGCGTCCCTACAGCGGGCCTGCCGCCTGCTCGTGGCCGTCTGCGCTCTGCACCTTGGCGT
CACCCTCGTTTACTACCTGGCTGGCCGCGACCTGAGCCGCCTGCCCCAACTGGTCGGAGTCTCCACACCG
CTGCAGGGCGGCTCGAACAGTGCCGCCGCCATCGGGCAGTCCTCCGGGGAGCTCCGGACCGGAGGGGCCA
AGGATCCACCGGTCGCCACCATGAGTGCGATTAAGCCAGACATGAAGATCAACCTCCGTATGGAAGGCAA
CGTAAACGGGCACCACTTTGTGATCGACGGAGATGGTACAGGCAAGCCTTTTGAGGGAAAACAGAGTATG
GATCTTGAAGTCAAAGAGGGCGGACCTCTGCCTTTTGCCTTTGATATCCTGACCACTGCATTCCATTACG
GCAACAGGGTATTCGCCGAATATCCAGACCACATACAAGACTATTTTAAGCAGTCGTTTCCTAAGGGGTA
TTCGTGGGAACGAAGCTTGACTTTCGAAGACGGGGGCATTTGCATTGCCAGAAACGACATAACAATGGAA
GGGGACACTTTCTATAATAAAGTTCGATTTCACGGTGTAAACTTTCCCGCCAATGGTCCAGTTATGCAGA
AGAAGACGCTGAAATGGGAGCCCTCCACTGAGAAAATGTATGTGCGTGATGGAGTGCTGACTGGTGATAT
TCGCATGGCTTTGTTGCTTGAAGGAAATGCCCATTACCGATGTGACTTCAGAACTACTTACAAAGCTAAG
GAGAAGGGTGTCAAGTTACCAGGCTACCACTTTGTGGACCACTGCATTGAGATTTTAAGCCATGACAAAG
ATTACAACAAGGTTAAGCTGTATGAGCATGCTGTTGCTCATTCTGGATTGCCTGACAATGCCAGACGATC
CGGTAGCGGTCACGGTACTGGTTCTACTGGTTCTGGTTCTTCTGAGAGTGCGATTAAGCCAGACATGAAG
ATCAACCTCCGTATGGAAGGCAACGTAAACGGGCACCACTTTGTGATCGACGGAGATGGTACAGGCAAGC
CTTTTGAGGGAAAACAGAGTATGGATCTTGAAGTCAAAGAGGGCGGACCTCTGCCTTTTGCCTTTGATAT
CCTGACCACTGCATTCCATTACGGCAACAGGGTATTCGCCGAATATCCAGACCACATACAAGACTATTTT
AAGCAGTCGTTTCCTAAGGGGTATTCGTGGGAACGAAGCTTGACTTTCGAAGACGGGGGCATTTGCATTG
CCAGAAACGACATAACAATGGAAGGGGACACTTTCTATAATAAAGTTCGATTTCACGGTGTAAACTTTCC
CGCCAATGGTCCAGTTATGCAGAAGAAGACGCTGAAATGGGAGCCCTCCACTGAGAAAATGTATGTGCGT
GATGGAGTGCTGACTGGTGATATTCGCATGGCTTTGTTGCTTGAAGGAAATGCCCATTACCGATGTGACT
TCAGAACTACTTACAAAGCTAAGGAGAAGGGTGTCAAGTTACCAGGCTACCACTTTGTGGACCACTGCAT
TGAGATTTTAAGCCATGACAAAGATTACAACAAGGTTAAGCTGTATGAGCATGCTGTTGCTCATTCTGGA
TTGCCTGACAATGCCAGACGATAAGCGGCCGCGACTCTAGATCATAATCAGCCATACCACATTTGTAGAG
GTTTTACTTGCTTTAAAAAACCTCCCACACCTCCCCCTGAACCTGAAACATAAAATGAATGCAATTGTTG
TTGTTAACTTGTTTATTGCAGCTTATAATGGTTACAAATAAAGCAATAGCATCACAAATTTCACAAATAA
AGCATTTTTTTCACTGCATTCTAGTTGTGGTTTGTCCAAACTCATCAATGTATCTTAAGGCGTAAATTGT
AAGCGTTAATATTTTGTTAAAATTCGCGTTAAATTTTTGTTAAATCAGCTCATTTTTTAACCAATAGGCC
GAAATCGGCAAAATCCCTTATAAATCAAAAGAATAGACCGAGATAGGGT
[37 nt withheld, positions 2710-2746]
AAAGAACGTGGACTCCAACGTCAAAGG
[49 nt withheld, positions 2774-2822]
T
[91 nt withheld, positions 2824-2914]
G
[124 nt withheld, positions 2916-3039]
CAGGTGGCACTTTTCGGGGAAATGTGCGCGGAACCCCTATTTGTTTATTTTTCTAAATACATTCAAATAT
GTATCCGCTCATGAGACAATAACCCTGATAAATGCTTCAATAATATTGAAAAAGGAAGAGTCCTGAGGCG
GAAAGAACCAGCTGTGGAATGTGTGTCAGTTAGGGTGTGGAAAGTCCCCAGGCTCCCCAGCAGGCAGAAG
TATGCAAAGCATGCATCTCAATTAGTCAGCAACCAGGTGTGGAAAGTCCCCAGGCTCCCCAGCAGGCAGA
AGTATGCAAAGCATGCATCTCAATTAGTCAGCAACCATAGTCCCGCCCCTAACTCCGCCCATCCCGCCCC
TAACTCCGCCCAGTTCCGCCCATTCTCCGCCCCATGGCTGACTAATTTTTTTTATTTATGCAGAGGCCGA
GGCCGCCTCGGCCTCTGAGCTATTCCAGAAGTAGTGAGGAGGCTTTTTTGGAGGCCTAGGCTTTTGCAAA
GATCGATCAAGAGACAGGATGAGGATCGTTTCGCATGATTGAACAAGATGGATTGCACGCAGGTTCTCCG
GCCGCTTGGGTGGAGAGGCTATTCGGCTATGACTGGGCACAACAGACAATCGGCTGCTCTGATGCCGCCG
TGTTCCGGCTGTCAGCGCAGGGGCGCCCGGTTCTTTTTGTCAAGACCGACCTGTCCGGTGCCCTGAATGA
ACTGCAAGACGAGGCAGCGCGGCTATCGTGGCTGGCCACGACGGGCGTTCCTTGCGCAGCTGTGCTCGAC
GTTGTCACTGAAGCGGGAAGGGACTGGCTGCTATTGGGCGAAGTGCCGGGGCAGGATCTCCTGTCATCTC
ACCTTGCTCCTGCCGAGAAAGTATCCATCATGGCTGATGCAATGCGGCGGCTGCATACGCTTGATCCGGC
TACCTGCCCATTCGACCACCAAGCGAAACATCGCATCGAGCGAGCACGTACTCGGATGGAAGCCGGTCTT
GTCGATCAGGATGATCTGGACGAAGAGCATCAGGGGCTCGCGCCAGCCGAACTGTTCGCCAGGCTCAAGG
CGAGCATGCCCGACGGCGAGGATCTCGTCGTGACCCATGGCGATGCCTGCTTGCCGAATATCATGGTGGA
AAATGGCCGCTTTTCTGGATTCATCGACTGTGGCCGGCTGGGTGTGGCGGACCGCTATCAGGACATAGCG
TTGGCTACCCGTGATATTGCTGAAGAGCTTGGCGGCGAATGGGCTGACCGCTTCCTCGTGCTTTACGGTA
TCGCCGCTCCCGATTCGCAGCGCATCGCCTTCTATCGCCTTCTTGACGAGTTCTTCTGAGCGGGACTCTG
GGGTTCGAAATGACCGACCAAGCGACGCCCAACCTGCCATCACGAGATTTCGATTCCACCGCCGCCTTCT
ATGAAAGGTTGGGCTTCGGAATCGTTTTCCGGGACGCCGGCTGGATGATCCTCCAGCGCGGGGATCTCAT
GCTGGAGTTCTTCGCCCACCCTAGGGGGAGGCTAACTGAAACACGGAAGGAGACAATACCGGAAGGAACC
CGCGCTATGACGGCAATAAAAAGACAGAATAAAACGCACGGTGTTGGGTCGTTTGTTCATAAACGCGGGG
TTCGGTCCCAGGGCTGGCACTCTGTCGATACCCCACCGAGACCCCATTGGGGCCAATACGCCCGCGTTTC
TTCCTTTTCCCCACCCCACCCCCCAAGTTCGGGTGAAGGCCCAGGGCTCGCAGCCAACGTCGGGGCGGCA
GGCCCTGCCATAGCCTCAGGTTACTCATATATACTTTAGATTGATTTAAAACTTCATTTTTAATTTAAAA
GGATCTAGGTGAAGATCCTTTTTGATAATCTCATGACCAAAATCCCTTAACGTGAGTTTTCGTTCCACTG
AGCGTCAGACCCCGTAGAAAAGATCAAAGGATCTTCTTGAGATCCTTTTTTTCTGCGCGTAATCTGCTGC
TTGCAAACAAAAAAACCACCGCTACCAGCGGTGGTTTGTTTGCCGGATCAAGAGCTACCAACTCTTTTTC
CGAAGGTAACTGGCTTCAGCAGAGCGCAGATACCAAATACTGTTCTTCTAGTGTAGCCGTAGTTAGGCCA
CCACTTCAAGAACTCTGTAGCACCGCCTACATACCTCGCTCTGCTAATCCTGTTACCAGTGGCTGCTGCC
AGTGGCGATAAGTCGTGTCTTACCGGGTTGGACTCAAGACGATAGTTACCGGATAAGGCGCAGCGGTCGG
GCTGAACGGGGGGTTCGTGCACACAGCCCAGCTTGGAGCGAACGACCTACACCGAACTGAGATACCTACA
GCGTGAGCTATGAGAAAGCGCCACGCTTCCCGAAGGGAGAAAGGCGGACAGGTATCCGGTAAGCGGCAGG
GTCGGAACAGGAGAGCGCACGAGGGAGCTTCCAGGGGGAAACGCCTGGTATCTTTATAGTCCTGTCGGGT
TTCGCCACCTCTGACTTGAGCGTCGATTTTTGTGATGCTCGTCAGGGGGGCGGAGCCTATGGAAAAACGC
CAGCAACGCGGCCTTTTTACGGTTCCTGGCCTTTTGCTGGCC
