>Addgene plasmid #57619 | tdEos-Golgi-7 | depositor partial sequence | sequence record 88771 | insert sequence
GTCAGATCCGCTAGCATGAGGCTTCGGGAGCCGCTCCTGAGCGGCAGCGCCGCGATGCCAGGCGCGTCCC
TACAGCGGGCCTGCCGCCTGCTCGTGGCCGTCTGCGCTCTGCACCTTGGCGTCACCCTCGTTTACTACCT
GGCTGGCCGCGACCTGAGCCGCCTGCCCCAACTGGTCGGAGTCTCCACACCGCTGCAGGGCGGCTCGAAC
AGTGCCGCCGCCATCGGGCAGTCCTCCGGGGAGCTCCGGACCGGAGGGGCCAAGGATCCACCGGTCGCCA
CCATGAGTGCGATTAAGCCAGACATGAAGATCAACCTCCGTATGGAAGGCAACGTAAACGGGCACCACTT
TGTGATCGACGGAGATGGTACAGGCAAGCCTTTTGAGGGAAAACAGAGTATGGATCTTGAAGTCAAAGAG
GGCGGACCTCTGCCTTTTGCCTTTGATATCCTGACCACTGCATTCCATTACGGCAACAGGGTATTCGCCG
AATATCCAGACCACATACAAGACTATTTTAAGCAGTCGTTTCCTAAGGGGTATTCGTGGGAACGAAGCTT
GACTTTCGAAGACGGGGGCATTTGCATTGCCAGAAACGACATAACAATGGAAGGGGACACTTTCTATAAT
AAAGTTCGATTTCACGGTGTAAACTTTCCCGCCAATGGTCCAGTTATGCAGAAGAAGACGCTGAAATGGG
AGCCCTCCACTGAGAAAATGTATGTGCGTGATGGAGTGCTGACTGGTGATATTCGCATGGCTTTGTTGCT
TGAAGGAAATGCCCATTACCGATGTGACTTCAGAACTACTTACAAAGCTAAGGAGAAGGGTGTCAAGTTA
CCAGGCTACCACTTTGTGGACCACTGCATTGAGATTTTAAGCCATGACAAAGATTACAACAAGGTTAAGC
TGTATGAGCATGCTGTTGCTCATTCTGGATTGCCTGACAATGCCAGACGATCCGGTAGCGGTCACGGTAC
TGGTTCTACTGGTTCTGGTTCTTCTGAGAGTGCGATTAAGCCAGACATGAAGATCAACCTCCGTATGGAA
GGCAACGTAAACGGGCACCACTTTGTGATCGACGGAGATGGTACAGGCAAGCCTTTTGAGGGAAAACAGA
GTATGGATCTTGAAGTCAAAGAGGGCGGACCTCTGCCTTTTGCCTTTGATATCCTGACCACTGCATTCCA
TTACGGCAACAGGGTATTCGCCGAATATCCAGACCACATACAAGACTATTTTAAGCAGTCGTTTCCTAAG
GGGTATTCGTGGGAACGAAGCTTGACTTTCGAAGACGGGGGCATTTGCATTGCCAGAAACGACATAACAA
TGGAAGGGGACACTTTCTATAATAAAGTTCGATTTCACGGTGTAAACTTTCCCGCCAATGGTCCAGTTAT
GCAGAAGAAGACGCTGAAATGGGAGCCCTCCACTGAGAAAATGTATGTGCGTGATGGAGTGCTGACTGGT
GATATTCGCATGGCTTTGTTGCTTGAAGGAAATGCCCATTACCGATGTGACTTCAGAACTACTTACAAAG
CTAAGGAGAAGGGTGTCAAGTTACCAGGCTACCACTTTGTGGACCACTGCATTGAGATTTTAAGCCATGA
CAAAGATTACAACAAGGTTAAGCTGTATGAGCATGCTGTTGCTCATTCTGGATTGCCTGACAATGCCAGA
CGATAAGCGGCCGCGACTCTA
